>Addgene plasmid #58135 | tdTomato-Talin-R-15 | depositor partial sequence | sequence record 89269 | insert sequence
GATCCGCTAGCGCTACCGGTCGCCACCATGGTGAGCAAGGGCGAGGAGGTCATCAAAGAGTTCATGCGCT
TCAAGGTGCGCATGGAGGGCTCCATGAACGGCCACGAGTTCGAGATCGAGGGCGAGGGCGAGGGCCGCCC
CTACGAGGGCACCCAGACCGCCAAGCTGAAGGTGACCAAGGGCGGCCCCCTGCCCTTCGCCTGGGACATC
CTGTCCCCCCAGTTCATGTACGGCTCCAAGGCGTACGTGAAGCACCCCGCCGACATCCCCGATTACAAGA
AGCTGTCCTTCCCCGAGGGCTTCAAGTGGGAGCGCGTGATGAACTTCGAGGACGGCGGTCTGGTGACCGT
GACCCAGGACTCCTCCCTGCAGGACGGCACGCTGATCTACAAGGTGAAGATGCGCGGCACCAACTTCCCC
CCCGACGGCCCCGTAATGCAGAAGAAGACCATGGGCTGGGAGGCCTCCACCGAGCGCCTGTACCCCCGCG
ACGGCGTGCTGAAGGGCGAGATCCACCAGGCCCTGAAGCTGAAGGACGGCGGCCACTACCTGGTGGAGTT
CAAGACCATCTACATGGCCAAGAAGCCCGTGCAACTGCCCGGCTACTACTACGTGGACACCAAGCTGGAC
ATCACCTCCCACAACGAGGACTACACCATCGTGGAACAGTACGAGCGCTCCGAGGGCCGCCACCACCTGT
TCCTGGGGCATGGCACCGGCAGCACCGGCAGCGGCAGCTCCGGCACCGCCTCCTCCGAGGACAACAACAT
GGCCGTCATCAAAGAGTTCATGCGCTTCAAGGTGCGCATGGAGGGCTCCATGAACGGCCACGAGTTCGAG
ATCGAGGGCGAGGGCGAGGGCCGCCCCTACGAGGGCACCCAGACCGCCAAGCTGAAGGTGACCAAGGGCG
GCCCCCTGCCCTTCGCCTGGGACATCCTGTCCCCCCAGTTCATGTACGGCTCCAAGGCGTACGTGAAGCA
CCCCGCCGACATCCCCGATTACAAGAAGCTGTCCTTCCCCGAGGGCTTCAAGTGGGAGCGCGTGATGAAC
TTCGAGGACGGCGGTCTGGTGACCGTGACCCAGGACTCCTCCCTGCAGGACGGCACGCTGATCTACAAGG
TGAAGATGCGCGGCACCAACTTCCCCCCCGACGGCCCCGTAATGCAGAAGAAGACCATGGGCTGGGAGGC
CTCCACCGAGCGCCTGTACCCCCGCGACGGCGTGCTGAAGGGCGAGATCCACCAGGCCCTGAAGCTGAAG
GACGGCGGCCACTACCTGGTGGAGTTCAAGACCATCTACATGGCCAAGAAGCCCGTGCAACTGCCCGGCT
ACTACTACGTGGACACCAAGCTGGACATCACCTCCCACAACGAGGACTACACCATCGTGGAACAGTACGA
GCGCTCCGAGGGCCGCCACCACCTGTTCCTGTACGGCATGGACGAGCTGTACAAGTCCGGACTCAGATCT
CGAGCTCAAGCTAGCTTCGAATTCGCCACCATGCAGCAGTACAACCGAGTGGGGAAAGTGGAGCACGGCT
CTGTGGCTCTGCCAGCCATCATGCGCTCTGGAGCCTCTGGTCCTGAGAATTTCCAGGTGGGGAGCATGCC
ACCTGCCCAGCAGCAGATCACCAGTGGCCAGATGCACCGAGGACACATGCCACCTCTGACTTCAGCCCAG
CAGGCGCTCACTGGAACCATTAACTCCAGCATGCAGGCTGTGCAGGCTGCCCAGGCCACTCTGGATGACT
TTGAGACTCTACCCCCTCTTGGCCAGGATGCTGCCTCCAAAGCTTGGCGTAAGAACAAGATGGATGAATC
AAAGCATGAGATCCACTCCCAGGTAGATGCCATCACAGCTGGCACTGCCTCTGTGGTAAACCTGACAGCA
GGAGATCCTGCAGAGACAGACTATACAGCAGTGGGCTGTGCAGTCACCACCATCTCTTCCAACCTGACGG
AGATGTCCCGTGGGGTGAAGCTATTGGCTGCCCTGCTGGAGGATGAAGGCGGCAATGGCCGGCCCCTTCT
GCAAGCAGCAAAGGGCCTTGCAGGGGCTGTGTCGGAACTGCTTCGCAGTGCTCAGCCCGCCAGCGCTGAG
CCTCGTCAGAACCTGCTGCAGGCAGCCGGGAACGTGGGCCAGGCCAGTGGGGAGCTGTTGCAGCAAATTG
GGGAAAGTGACACTGACCCCCACTTCCAGGATGTTCTAATGCAGCTAGCAAACGCAGTGGCAAGTGCTGC
AGCCGCCCTGGTCCTCAAGGCCAAGAGTGTGGCCCAGCGCACAGAGGATTCCGGGCTTCAGACCCAAGTG
ATTGCTGCAGCTACGCAATGTGCTCTGTCCACTTCCCAGCTGGTGGCCTGTACCAAGGTGGTAGCACCTA
CAATCAGCTCACCTGTGTGCCAAGAACAGCTAGTCGAGGCTGGGCGACTGGTGGCCAAAGCTGTGGAGGG
CTGTGTGTCTGCCTCGCAAGCAGCTACAGAAGATGGACAGCTGCTTCGAGGGGTAGGAGCAGCAGCCACG
GCTGTCACCCAGGCCCTCAATGAGCTGCTGCAGCACGTGAAGGCCCACGCCACCGGAGCTGGGCCTGCCG
GTCGGTATGACCAAGCCACTGATACCATCCTCACCGTCACTGAAAACATCTTCAGCTCCATGGGTGATGC
TGGGGAGATGGTGCGCCAGGCCCGCATCCTGGCCCAAGCCACCTCAGACCTGGTCAATGCTATCAAGGCC
GATGCTGAGGGGGAGAGTGATCTGGAGAACTCTAGAAAGCTCCTGAGTGCTGCCAAGATCCTCGCTGATG
CCACCGCCAAGATGGTGGAGGCGGCCAAGGGAGCAGCCGCCCACCCTGACAGTGAGGAACAGCAGCAGCG
ACTGCGTGAAGCAGCTGAGGGGCTTCGCATGGCCACCAATGCAGCTGCGCAGAACGCCATCAAGAAGAAG
TTGGTGCAGCGCCTGGAGCATGCAGCCAAGCAAGCTGCAGCCTCTGCAACACAGACCATTGCTGCAGCCC
AACATGCAGCCTCTGCCCCCAAGGCCTCTGCGGGCCCCCAGCCCCTACTGGTGCAGAGCTGTAAGGCCGT
GGCAGAGCAGATTCCGTTGCTGGTGCAGGGTGTCCGAGGAAGTCAAGCTCAGCCTGACAGCCCTAGTGCT
CAGCTCGCCCTCATTGCTGCCAGCCAGAGCTTCCTGCAGCCAGGTGGGAAGATGGTGGCAGCGGCAAAAG
CCTCAGTGCCAACAATTCAGGACCAGGCTTCAGCGATGCAGCTGAGTCAGTGCGCAAAGAACCTAGGCAC
TGCCCTGGCCGAGCTGCGCACTGCTGCTCAGAAGGCTCAGGAGGCATGTGGACCTTTGGAGATGGATTCT
GCACTGAGTGTTGTACAAAATCTAGAGAAAGACCTACAGGAAATAAAAGCAGCAGCTCGAGATGGCAAGC
TTAAGCCCTTACCTGGGGAAACAATGGAGAAGTGTACCCAAGATCTTGGCAACAGCACCAAAGCGGTGAG
CTCTGCCATCGCCAAGCTGCTGGGGGAGATTGCCCAGGGCAATGAGAACTATGCAGGTATTGCAGCTCGG
GATGTAGCTGGTGGACTAAGGTCACTAGCCCAGGCTGCGCGGGGTGTGGCTGCGCTGACATCAGATCCTG
CAGTGCAGGCCATTGTGCTTGACACAGCCAGCGACGTTCTGGACAAGGCCAGCAGCCTCATTGAAGAGGC
AAAAAAAGCATCTGGACACCCAGGGGACCCAGAAAGCCAGCAAAGGCTTGCTCAGGTAGCTAAAGCAGTG
ACCCAAGCCCTGAACCGCTGTGTCAGCTGCCTGCCTGGCCAAAGAGACGTGGATAATGCCCTACGAGCCG
TTGGAGATGCCAGCAAGCGACTCCTGAGTGACTTGCTTCCTCCAAGCACGGGGACATTTCAAGAAGCACA
GAGCCGATTGAATGAAGCTGCAGCTGGGTTAAATCAGGCCGCCACAGAACTGGTGCAAGCCTCCCGAGGA
ACTCCTCAGGACCTGGCTCGGGCCTCCGGCCGATTTGGACAGGACTTCAGCACCTTCCTGGAAGCTGGTG
TGGAGATGGCCGGACAGGCCCCGAGCCAGGAGGACCGAGCCCAGGTGGTGTCCAACCTGAAGGGCATATC
CATGTCTTCAAGCAAACTTCTCCTTGCCGCTAAGGCCTTGTCCACAGACCCTGCTTCTCCCAACCTCAAG
AGTCAGCTGGCTGCGGCTGCCCGGGCAGTGACGGACAGCATCAACCAGCTCATCACCATGTGCACCCAGC
AGGCACCTGGCCAGAAGGAGTGTGACAATGCACTTCGGCAGCTAGAGACAGTCCGAGAACTCCTGGAGAA
TCCAGTCCAGCCCATCAACGACATGTCCTACTTCGGTTGCTTGGACAGTGTCATGGAGAACTCCAAGGTC
CTAGGTGAGGCCATGACTGGCATCTCCCAAAATGCCAAGAATGGAAATCTGCCGGAGTTTGGAGATGCCA
TTGCCACAGCCTCCAAGGCTCTCTGTGGCTTCACGGAGGCAGCCGCACAGGCAGCATATCTAGTTGGTGT
CTCTGACCCCAACAGCCAAGCTGGACAGCAAGGACTGGTGGAACCCACACAGTTTGCCCGTGCAAACCAG
GCAATTCAGATGGCCTGTCAGAGTCTGGGGGAGCCTGGCTGTACCCAGGCCCAGGTGTTATCTGCAGCCA
CTATTGTAGCCAAACACACATCTGCATTGTGTAACAGCTGTCGCCTGGCTTCCGCTAGGACTGCCAATCC
CACTGCCAAGCGCCAGTTTGTACAGTCAGCCAAGGAGGTGGCCAACAGTACAGCCAATCTTGTCAAGACC
ATCAAGGCACTAGATGGGGACTTCACAGAAGAGAACCGTGCCCAGTGCCGAGCAGCCACAGCCCCTCTGC
TGGAAGCTGTGGATAACCTGAGTGCCTTTGCCTCCAACCCTGAGTTCTCCAGCGTCCCTGCCCAGATCAG
CCCTGAGGGCAGAGCAGCCATGGAGCCCATTGTAATCTCTGCTAAGACAATGTTGGAGAGTGCTGGAGGG
CTCATCCAGACAGCTCGGGCGTTAGCAGTCAATCCCCGAGACCCCCCACGTTGGTCTGTGCTAGCTGGCC
ACTCTCGGACTGTCTCAGATTCCATCAAGAAACTTATTACAAGCATGAGGGACAAAGCCCCAGGGCAGCT
GGAGTGTGAGACAGCCATTGCGGCTCTGAACAGCTGCTTGCGGGACCTAGATCAGGCTTCGCTTGCCGCT
GTCAGCCAGCAGCTTGCTCCCCGTGAAGGAATCTCTCAAGAGGCTTTGCACACCCAGATGCTCACTGCAG
TGCAAGAAATTTCTCATCTCATTGAGCCGCTGGCCAGCGCTGCTCGGGCTGAAGCCTCCCAGCTGGGACA
CAAGGTGTCCCAAATGGCCCAGTACTTTGAACCACTCACCCTGGCTGCAGTGGGTGCTGCGTCTAAGACC
CTGAGCCACCCGCAGCAGATGGCACTTCTGGACCAGACTAAAACGTTGGCAGAGTCTGCCTTGCAGTTGC
TATATACTGCCAAGGAGGCTGGTGGTAACCCCAAGCAAGCAGCACACACCCAGGAAGCCCTGGAGGAGGC
TGTGCAGATGATGACAGAGGCCGTAGAAGACCTGACGACGACCCTCAACGAAGCAGCCAGTGCTGCAGGA
GTCGTTGGCGGCATGGTGGACTCTATCACTCAGGCCATCAACCAGCTAGATGAAGGACCTATGGGTGACC
CAGAAGGCTCATTCGTAGATTACCAGACAACCATGGTGAGGACAGCCAAGGCCATTGCTGTCACTGTTCA
GGAGATGGTAACCAAGTCAAACACCAGCCCTGAAGAGCTAGGCCCTCTTGCCAACCAGCTGACCAGTGAC
TATGGCCGACTGGCCTCACAAGCCAAGCCTGCAGCTGTGGCTGCTGAAAATGAAGAGATAGGCGCTCACA
TCAAACACCGAGTACAGGAGCTGGGCCATGGCTGCTCTGCTCTGGTCACCAAGGCAGGTGCCTTGCAGTG
TAGCCCCAGTGATGTCTACACCAAGAAGGAGCTCATAGAGTGTGCCCGCAGAGTGTCAGAGAAGGTCTCC
CATGTTCTGGCTGCACTCCAGGCTGGGAATCGTGGTACCCAGGCCTGCATTACAGCAGCCAGTGCTGTGT
CTGGTATCATTGCTGACCTCGACACCACCATCATGTTCGCTACTGCTGGCACACTTAACCGTGAGGGTGC
TGAAACTTTTGCTGACCACCGGGAGGGTATCTTAAAGACAGCAAAGGTTCTTGTGGAGGACACCAAGGTC
CTAGTGCAGAATGCAGCTGGGAGCCAGGAGAAGTTGGCACAAGCCGCCCAGTCCTCCGTGGCCACCATTA
CCCGCCTCGCTGATGTGGTCAAGCTCGGTGCAGCCAGCCTAGGAGCCGAAGACCCTGAAACTCAGGTGGT
GCTGATCAATGCAGTAAAGGACGTAGCCAAGGCCCTGGGTGACCTCATCAGCGCTACGAAGGCTGCAGCG
GGCAAAGTTGGGGATGACCCTGCAGTGTGGCAGCTCAAGAACTCTGCCAAGGTGATGGTGACCAATGTGA
CATCATTGCTCAAGACAGTGAAGGCTGTGGAAGATGAGGCCACCAAAGGCACACGGGCCCTAGAGAAGAC
CTCTACCCCTGAAGACTTCATCCGAATGACCAAGGGTATTACTATGGCAACAGCCAAAGCCGTTGCTGCT
GGCAATTCCTGTCGACAGGAAGATGTCATTGCCACAGCCAATCTGAGCCGACGGGCTATTGCGGACATGC
TTCGGGCTTGCAAGGAAGCAGCTTTCCACCCAGAAGTGGCGCCTGATGTACGGCTCCGAGCCCTGCACTA
TGGCCGGGAGTGTGCCAATGGTTACCTGGAACTGCTGGACCACGTGCTGCTGACCCTTCAGAAGCCAAAC
CCAGACCTGAAGCAGCAGCTAACTGGACACTCAAAGCGGGTTGCTGGCTCTGTGACTGAGCTCATCCAGG
CTGCTGAAGCCATGAAAGGAACAGAGTGGGTGGACCCAGAGGACCCTACTGTCATTGCTGAGAATGAGCT
CTTGGGAGCCGCAGCCGCCATCGAGGCTGCAGCCAAGAAGCTGGAGCAGCTGAAGCCCAGGGCCAAACCC
AAGGAGGCGGATGAGTCCTTGAACTTTGAGGAACAAATCCTAGAAGCTGCCAAGTCCATCGCTGCAGCCA
CCAGTGCACTGGTAAAGGCTGCGTCAGCAGCCCAGAGGGAGCTGGTGGCTCAAGGAAAGGTGGGCGCCAT
TCCAGCCAATGCACTGGATGATGGGCAGTGGTCGCAGGGCCTCATTTCCGCTGCCCGTATGGTGGCTGCG
GCCACCAACAATCTGTGTGAAGCAGCTAACGCAGCTGTCCAGGGCCATGCTAGCCAGGAGAAACTCATTT
CCTCAGCCAAGCAAGTAGCTGCCTCCACAGCTCAGCTCCTGGTAGCTTGCAAGGTCAAAGCAGATCAGGA
CTCTGAGGCAATGAAACGGCTCCAGGCTGCTGGCAATGCAGTGAAGAGGGCCTCAGATAACCTGGTAAAG
GCGGCCCAGAAAGCTGCAGCCTTCGAAGACCAGGAGAATGAGACGGTGGTGGTGAAGGAGAAAATGGTTG
GGGGCATTGCCCAGATTATCGCAGCACAGGAAGAGATGCTTCGGAAGGAACGAGAGCTGGAAGAGGCTCG
GAAAAAGCTCGCCCAGATCCGGCAGCAGCAGTACAAGTTCTTGCCTTCAGAGCTTCGAGACGAGCACTAA
AAAAGCCCTGTGTATTTAATGCAGACCCAGCCCAGAGACTGTGCCTGCCACTACCAAAGCCTTCTGGGCT
GCTCAGGACCCAAGCTGCCCAACCCCAGCACTCCCCCAAAG
