[The description below was written by a language model from this plasmid's Addgene catalogue record.]
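Description:
tdTomato-Talin-R-15 is a mammalian expression plasmid that produces a fluorescent fusion of the tandem-dimer red fluorescent protein tdTomato with the rod domain of mouse talin, intended as a marker for focal adhesions in cells. It is built on a tdTomato vector backbone of about 4.75 kb (excluding the insert). It is maintained in E. coli as a high-copy plasmid under kanamycin selection, and it carries a neomycin resistance marker that allows G418 selection of transfected mammalian cells. The record does not list the origin of replication or provide a feature table, so the detailed layout of the backbone elements cannot be confirmed here.

Expression of the fusion is driven by the CMV promoter, a strong constitutive promoter in most mammalian cell lines. The listed 3′ sequencing primer suggests an SV40 polyadenylation signal downstream of the coding region. The insert corresponds to only the rod portion of talin rather than the full-length protein, derived from the mouse talin reference transcript. Talin links integrins to the actin cytoskeleton, and the rod region contains binding sites for actin and vinculin, consistent with the recorded localization of the fusion to focal adhesions. The record does not state on which terminus of the talin fragment tdTomato sits, nor the nature of the linker; the "15" in the name may refer to linker length, but this is not documented.

With recorded excitation and emission maxima of 554 nm and 581 nm, the construct is suited to live-cell or fixed-cell fluorescence imaging of adhesion structures in the orange-red channel, including use with green or far-red markers.
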