Addgene plasmid #58135: tdTomato-Talin-R-15
Purpose: Localization: Focal Adhesions, Excitation: 554, Emission: 581
Depositing lab: Michael Davidson. Depositing organization: Florida State University, Tallahassee.
Backbone
  Vector backbone: tdTomato
  Backbone size w/o insert (bp): 4750
  Vector type: Mammalian Expression
  Selectable markers: Neomycin (select with G418)
Growth in bacteria
  Bacterial resistance: Kanamycin, 50 μg/mL
  Growth temperature: 37°C
  Growth strain: DH5alpha
  Copy number: High Copy
Gene/Insert
  Gene/Insert name: Talin R (alt name: NM_011602.5)
  Species: M. musculus (mouse)
  Mutation: Talin Rod Domain
  Promoter: CMV
  Tag / fusion protein: tdTomato
  Cloning method: Unknown
  Sequencing primers: 5′ CMV-F; 3′ SV40pA-R
Terms and licenses: Academic/Nonprofit Terms; Industry Terms: Not Available to Industry
Depositor comments: . Excitation = 554; Emission = 581
How to cite: tdTomato-Talin-R-15 was a gift from Michael Davidson (Addgene plasmid # 58135 ; http://n2t.net/addgene:58135 ; RRID:Addgene_58135)
